>Addgene plasmid #30325 | pDEST-attB | depositor full sequence | sequence record 13966 | Author sequence
CAAGTTTGTACAAAAAAGCTGAACGAGAAACGTAAAATGATATAAATATCAATATATTAAATTAGATTTT
GCATAAAAAACAGACTACATAATACTGTAAAACACAACATATCCAGTCACTATGGCGGCCGCATTAGGCA
CCCCAGGCTTTACACTTTATGCTTCCGGCTCGTATAATGTGTGGATTTTGAGTTAGGATCCGTCGAGATT
TTCAGGAGCTAAGGAAGCTAAAATGGAGAAAAAAATCACTGGATATACCACCGTTGATATATCCCAATGG
CATCGTAAAGAACATTTTGAGGCATTTCAGTCAGTTGCTCAATGTACCTATAACCAGACCGTTCAGCTGG
ATATTACGGCCTTTTTAAAGACCGTAAAGAAAAATAAGCACAAGTTTTATCCGGCCTTTATTCACATTCT
TGCCCGCCTGATGAATGCTCATCCGGAATTCCGTATGGCAATGAAAGACGGTGAGCTGGTGATATGGGAT
AGTGTTCACCCTTGTTACACCGTTTTCCATGAGCAAACTGAAACGTTTTCATCGCTCTGGAGTGAATACC
ACGACGATTTCCGGCAGTTTCTACACATATATTCGCAAGATGTGGCGTGTTACGGTGAAAACCTGGCCTA
TTTCCCTAAAGGGTTTATTGAGAATATGTTTTTCGTCTCAGCCAATCCCTGGGTGAGTTTCACCAGTTTT
GATTTAAACGTGGCCAATATGGACAACTTCTTCGCCCCCGTTTTCACCATGGGCAAATATTATACGCAAG
GCGACAAGGTGCTGATGCCGCTGGCGATTCAGGTTCATCATGCCGTTTGTGATGGCTTCCATGTCGGCAG
AATGCTTAATGAATTACAACAGTACTGCGATGAGTGGCAGGGCGGGGCGTAAAGATCTGGATCCGGCTTA
CTAAAAGCCAGATAACAGTATGCGTATTTGCGCGCTGATTTTTGCGGTATAAGAATATATACTGATATGT
ATACCCGAAGTATGTCAAAAAGAGGTATGCTATGAAGCAGCGTATTACAGTGACAGTTGACAGCGACAGC
TATCAGTTGCTCAAGGCATATATGATGTCAATATCTCCGGTCTGGTAAGCACAACCATGCAGAATGAAGC
CCGTCGTCTGCGTGCCGAACGCTGGAAAGCGGAAAATCAGGAAGGGATGGCTGAGGTCGCCCGGTTTATT
GAAATGAACGGCTCTTTTGCTGACGAGAACAGGGGCTGGTGAAATGCAGTTTAAGGTTTACACCTATAAA
AGAGAGAGCCGTTATCGTCTGTTTGTGGATGTACAGAGTGATATTATTGACACGCCCGGGCGACGGATGG
TGATCCCCCTGGCCAGTGCACGTCTGCTGTCAGATAAAGTCTCCCGTGAACTTTACCCGGTGGTGCATAT
CGGGGATGAAAGCTGGCGCATGATGACCACCGATATGGCCAGTGTGCCGGTCTCCGTTATCGGGGAAGAA
GTGGCTGATCTCAGCCACCGCGAAAATGACATCAAAAACGCCATTAACCTGATGTTCTGGGGAATATAAA
TGTCAGGCTCCCTTATACACAGCCAGTCTGCAGGTCGACCATAGTGACTGGATATGTTGTGTTTTACAGT
ATTATGTAGTCTGTTTTTTATGCAAAATCTAATTTAATATATTGATATTTATATCATTTTACGTTTCTCG
TTCAGCTTTCTTGTACAAAGTGGTTGATGGGGATCCGAATTCGAGCTCGAGGTCGACGGTATCGATAAGC
TTGATATCGAATTCCTGCAGCCCGGGCAGGGATCCACTAGTTCTAGAATTCGAGCTCCCGGGTACTCTAG
GTCGACATGCCCGCCGTGACCGTCGAGAACCCGCTGACGCTGCCCCGCGTATCCGCACCCGCCGACGCCG
TCGCACGTCCCGTGCTCACCGTGACCACCGCGCCCAGCGGTTTCGAGGGCGAGGGCTTCCCGGTGCGCCG
CGCGTTCGCCGGGATCAACTACCGCCACCTCGACCCGTTCATCATGATGGACCAGATGGGTGAGGTGGAG
TACGCGCCCGGGGAGCCCAAGGGCACGCCCTGGCACCCGCACCGCGGCTTCGAGACCGTGACCTACATCG
TCGACGCGGCCACAAGCTTTCCCTATAGTGAGTCGTATTAGAGCTTGGCGTAATCATGGTCATAGCTGTT
TCCTGTGTGAAATTGTTATCCGCTCACAATTCCACACAACATACGAGCCGGAAGCATAAAGTGTAAAGCC
TGGGGTGCCTAATGAGTGAGCTAACTCACATTAATTGCGTTGCGCTCACTGCCCGCTTTCCAGTCGGGAA
ACCTGTCGTGCCAGCTGCATTAATGAATCGGCCAACGCGCGGGGAGAGGCGGTTTGCGTATTGGGCGCTC
TTCCGCTTCCTCGCTCACTGACTCGCTGCGCTCGGTCGTTCGGCTGCGGCGAGCGGTATCAGCTCACTCA
AAGGCGGTAATACGGTTATCCACAGAATCAGGGGATAACGCAGGAAAGAACATGTGAGCAAAAGGCCAGC
AAAAGGCCAGGAACCGTAAAAAGGCCGCGTTGCTGGCGTTTTTCCATAGGCTCCGCCCCCCTGACGAGCA
TCACAAAAATCGACGCTCAAGTCAGAGGTGGCGAAACCCGACAGGACTATAAAGATACCAGGCGTTTCCC
CCTGGAAGCTCCCTCGTGCGCTCTCCTGTTCCGACCCTGCCGCTTACCGGATACCTGTCCGCCTTTCTCC
CTTCGGGAAGCGTGGCGCTTTCTCATAGCTCACGCTGTAGGTATCTCAGTTCGGTGTAGGTCGTTCGCTC
CAAGCTGGGCTGTGTGCACGAACCCCCCGTTCAGCCCGACCGCTGCGCCTTATCCGGTAACTATCGTCTT
GAGTCCAACCCGGTAAGACACGACTTATCGCCACTGGCAGCAGCCACTGGTAACAGGATTAGCAGAGCGA
GGTATGTAGGCGGTGCTACAGAGTTCTTGAAGTGGTGGCCTAACTACGGCTACACTAGAAGGACAGTATT
TGGTATCTGCGCTCTGCTGAAGCCAGTTACCTTCGGAAAAAGAGTTGGTAGCTCTTGATCCGGCAAACAA
ACCACCGCTGGTAGCGGTGGTTTTTTTGTTTGCAAGCAGCAGATTACGCGCAGAAAAAAAGGATCTCAAG
AAGATCCTTTGATCTTTTCTACGGGGTCTGACGCTCAGTGGAACGAAAACTCACGTTAAGGGATTTTGGT
CATGAGATTATCAAAAAGGATCTTCACCTAGATCCTTTTAAATTAAAAATGAAGTTTTAAATCAATCTAA
AGTATATATGAGTAAACTTGGTCTGACAGTTACCAATGCTTAATCAGTGAGGCACCTATCTCAGCGATCT
GTCTATTTCGTTCATCCATAGTTGCCTGACTCCCCGTCGTGTAGATAACTACGATACGGGAGGGCTTACC
ATCTGGCCCCAGTGCTGCAATGATACCGCGAGACCCACGCTCACCGGCTCCAGATTTATCAGCAATAAAC
CAGCCAGCCGGAAGGGCCGAGCGCAGAAGTGGTCCTGCAACTTTATCCGCCTCCATCCAGTCTATTAATT
GTTGCCGGGAAGCTAGAGTAAGTAGTTCGCCAGTTAATAGTTTGCGCAACGTTGTTGCCATTGCTACAGG
CATCGTGGTGTCACGCTCGTCGTTTGGTATGGCTTCATTCAGCTCCGGTTCCCAACGATCAAGGCGAGTT
ACATGATCCCCCATGTTGTGCAAAAAAGCGGTTAGCTCCTTCGGTCCTCCGATCGTTGTCAGAAGTAAGT
TGGCCGCAGTGTTATCACTCATGGTTATGGCAGCACTGCATAATTCTCTTACTGTCATGCCATCCGTAAG
ATGCTTTTCTGTGACTGGTGAGTACTCAACCAAGTCATTCTGAGAATAGTGTATGCGGCGACCGAGTTGC
TCTTGCCCGGCGTCAATACGGGATAATACCGCGCCACATAGCAGAACTTTAAAAGTGCTCATCATTGGAA
AACGTTCTTCGGGGCGAAAACTCTCAAGGATCTTACCGCTGTTGAGATCCAGTTCGATGTAACCCACTCG
TGCACCCAACTGATCTTCAGCATCTTTTACTTTCACCAGCGTTTCTGGGTGAGCAAAAACAGGAAGGCAA
AATGCCGCAAAAAAGGGAATAAGGGCGACACGGAAATGTTGAATACTCATACTCTTCCTTTTTCAATATT
ATTGAAGCATTTATCAGGGTTATTGTCTCATGAGCGGATACATATTTGAATGTATTTAGAAAAATAAACA
AATAGGGGTTCCGCGCACATTTCCCCGAAAAGTGCCACCTG
[124 nt withheld, positions 4312-4435]
C
[91 nt withheld, positions 4437-4527]
A
[49 nt withheld, positions 4529-4577]
CCTTTGACGTTGGAGTCCACGTTCTTT
[37 nt withheld, positions 4605-4641]
ACCCTATCTCGGTCTATTCTTTTGATTTATAAGGGATTTTGCCGATTTCGGCCTATTGGTTAAAAAATGA
GCTGATTTAACAAAAATTTAACGCGAATTTTAACAAAATATTAACGTTTACAATTTCCCATTCGCCATTC
AGGCTGCGCAACTGTTGGGAAGGGCGATCGGTGCGGGCCTCTTCGCTATTACGCCAGCTGGCGAAAGGGG
GATGTGCTGCAAGGCGATTAAGTTGGGTAACGCCAGGGTTTTCCCAGTCACGACGTTGTAAAACGACGGC
CAGTGAATTCGAGCTCGGTACCGGGCCCCATCAA
Features (pLannotate 1.2.2; 19 found; start..end, strand, type, name):
    149..179     +  promoter       lac UV5 promoter: E. coli lac promoter with an "up" mutation
    203..232     +  promoter       cat promoter (fragment): promoter of the E. coli cat gene encoding chloramphenicol acetyltransferase
    233..892     +  CDS            CmR: chloramphenicol acetyltransferase; cat; confers resistance to chloramphenicol
   1071..1229    +  CDS            ccdA (fragment): CCDA_ECO57 - Also known as H, letA. Experimental evidence at protein level: Swiss-Prot protein existence level 1. Antitoxin component of a type II toxin-antitoxin (TA) system which inhibits the post-segregational killing (PSK) of plasmid-free cells, also referred to as a plasmid addiction system. Binds to and blocks the activity of CcdB; will also remove bound CcdB protein from the CcdB-GyrA complex by forming a CcdA-CcdB complex, a process termed rejuvenation. Functions as a transcriptional corepressor for the ccdAB operon, repression also requires CcdB (By similarity). From Escherichia coli
   1234..1536    +  CDS            ccdB: CCDB_ECOLI - Also known as G, letB, letD. Experimental evidence at protein level: Swiss-Prot protein existence level 1. Toxic component of a type II toxin-antitoxin (TA) system, functioning in plasmid maintainence. Responsible for the post- segregational killing (PSK) of plasmid-free cells, also referred to as a plasmid addiction system. Half-life of over 2 hours. Cell killing by CcdB is accompanied by filamentation, defects in chromosome and plasmid segregation, defects in cell division, formation of anucleate cells, decreased DNA synthesis and plasmid loss. Interferes with the activity of DN
   1580..1704    -  protein_bind   attR2: mutant version of attR; recombination site for the Gateway® LR reaction LR Clonase™
   1726..1797    -  misc_feature   MCS (fragment): pBluescript multiple cloning site
   2015..2084    -  protein_bind   attB: attB site for the φC31 integrase (Groth et al., 2000) phage φC31 integrase
   2122..2140    -  promoter       T7 promoter: promoter for bacteriophage T7 RNA polymerase
   2183..2199    -  protein_bind   lac operator: The lac repressor binds to the lac operator to inhibit transcription in E. coli. This inhibition can be relieved by adding lactose or isopropyl-β-D-thiogalactopyranoside (IPTG). lac repressor encoded by lacI
   2207..2237    -  promoter       lac promoter: promoter for the E. coli lac operon
   2252..2273    -  protein_bind   CAP binding site: CAP binding activates transcription in the presence of cAMP. E. coli catabolite activator protein
   2286..2378    -  CDS            lacI (fragment): lac repressor; lacI; The lac repressor binds to the lac operator to inhibit transcription in E. coli. This inhibition can be relieved by adding lactose or isopropyl-β-D-thiogalactopyranoside (IPTG).
   2561..3149    -  rep_origin     ori: high-copy-number ColE1/pMB1/pBR322/pUC origin of replication
   3320..4180    -  CDS            AmpR: β-lactamase; bla; confers resistance to ampicillin, carbenicillin, and related antibiotics
   4181..4285    -  promoter       AmpR promoter: bla
   4312..4767    +  rep_origin     f1 ori (sequence partly withheld): f1 bacteriophage origin of replication; arrow indicates direction of (+) strand synthesis
   4772..4929    -  CDS            lacZα (fragment): LacZα fragment of β-galactosidase; lacZ fragment
   4955..124     +  protein_bind   attR1 (across the origin): mutant version of attR; recombination site for the Gateway® LR reaction LR Clonase™
