[The description below was written by a language model from this plasmid's Addgene catalogue record and pLannotate feature annotations shown in this document.]
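Description:
pDEST-attB is a Gateway destination vector for Drosophila transgenesis, built to deliver cloned DNA into genomic attP landing sites by phiC31 integrase-mediated recombination. The full sequence is 4,955 nt, consistent with the stated pDEST backbone plus a 285 bp fragment from phage phiC31 carrying the attB site, which was placed between SalI and HindIII sites that both remain intact. The backbone features resemble a pBluescript-type plasmid: a high-copy ColE1/pUC origin, an f1 phage origin, an ampicillin resistance gene with its own promoter, remnants of the lacZα region and multiple cloning site, lac promoter/operator elements and a T7 promoter.

The Gateway cassette is bounded by attR1 (which spans the numbering origin of the circular sequence) and attR2. It contains a chloramphenicol acetyltransferase gene, a ccdA fragment and the ccdB toxin gene. Because CcdB poisons gyrase in ordinary E. coli, the empty vector has to be maintained in a ccdB-tolerant strain, under combined chloramphenicol and ampicillin selection. In an LR reaction with an entry clone, the attR-flanked cassette is exchanged for the fragment of interest, and loss of ccdB provides counter-selection for recombinants in standard hosts.

The annotated features include no eukaryotic promoter, terminator or visible fly transformation marker such as mini-white. Any regulatory sequences would therefore apparently need to come in with the entry clone insert, and the record does not state how transformants are scored. Once loaded, the plasmid would integrate through recombination between its attB and a chromosomal attP in flies supplied with phiC31 integrase. This gives site-specific insertion, which lets different constructs be compared at the same genomic position.
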