Addgene plasmid #30325: pDEST-attB
Depositing lab: Jeff Sekelsky. Depositing organization: University of North Carolina at Chapel Hill.
Backbone
  Vector backbone: pDEST
  Backbone size w/o insert (bp): 4670
  Vector type: Drosophila transgenesis
Growth in bacteria
  Bacterial resistance: Chloramphenicol and Ampicillin, 25 & 100 μg/mL
  Growth temperature: 37°C
  Growth strain: ccdB Survival
  Growth instructions: Must be grown in ccdB survival cells.
  Copy number: High Copy
Gene/Insert
  Gene/Insert name: phiC31 attB site
  Species: phage phiC31
  Insert size (bp): 285
  Cloning method: Gateway Cloning; 5′ cloning site SalI (not destroyed); 3′ cloning site HindIII (not destroyed)
  Sequencing primers: 5′ M13 -21; 3′ M13 reverse
Terms and licenses: Academic/Nonprofit Terms; Industry Terms: Not Available to Industry
Depositor comments: Gateway destination vector with phiC31 attB site, for Drosophila transformation into attP landing sites.
How to cite: pDEST-attB was a gift from Jeff Sekelsky (Addgene plasmid # 30325 ; http://n2t.net/addgene:30325 ; RRID:Addgene_30325)
