>Addgene plasmid #30325 | pDEST-attB | addgene partial sequence | sequence record 32306 | 30325 with lac_promoter
TCGAGATTTTCAGGAGCTAAGGAAGCTAAAATGGAGAAAAAAATCACTGGATATACCACCGTTGATATAT
CCCAATGGCATCGTAAAGAACATTTTGAGGCATTTCAGTCAGTTGCTCAATGTACCTATAACCAGACCGT
TCAGCTGGATATTACGGCCTTTTTAAAGACCGTAAAGAAAAATAAGCACAAGTTTTATCCGGCCTTTATT
CACATTCTTGCCCGCCTGATGAATGCTCATCCGGAATTCCGTATGGCAATGAAAGACGGTGAGCTGGTGA
TATGGGATAGTGTTCACCCTTGTTACACCGTTTTCCATGAGCAAACTGAAACGTTTTCATCGCTCTGGAG
TGAATACCACGACGATTTCCGGCAGTTTCTACACATATATTCGCAAGATGTGGCGTGTTACGGTGAAAAC
CTGGCCTATTTCCCTAAAGGGTTTATTGAGAATATGTTTTTCGTCTCAGCCAATCCCTGGGTGAGTTTCA
CCAGTTTTGATTTAAACGTGGCCAATATGGACAACTTCTTCGCCCCCGTTTTCACCATGGGCAAATATTA
TACGCAAGGCGACAAGGTGCTGATGCCGCTGGCGATTCAGGTTCATCATGCCGTTTGTGATGGCTTCCAT
GTCGGCAGAATGCTTAATGAATTACAACAGTACTGCGATGAGTGGCAGGGCGGGGCGTAAAGATCTGGAT
CCGGCTTACTAAAAGCCAGATAACAGTATGCGTATTTGCGCGCTGATTTTTGCGGTATAAGAATATATAC
TGATATGTATACCCGAAGTATGTCAAAAAGAGGTATGCTATGAAGCAGCGTATTACAGTGACAGTTGACA
GCGACAGCTATCAGTTGCTCAAGG
