>Addgene plasmid #30325 | pDEST-attB | addgene partial sequence | sequence record 36146 | ccdB-Fwd 5'-GCATGATGACCACCGATATG-3'
TGGCTGATCTCAGCCACCGCGAAAATGACATCAAAAACGCCATTAACCTGATGTTCTGGGGAATATAAAT
GTCAGGCTCCCTTATACACAGCCAGTCTGCAGGTCGACCATAGTGACTGGATATGTTGTGTTTTACAGTA
TTATGTAGTCTGTTTTTTATGCAAAATCTAATTTAATATATTGATATTTATATCATTTTACGTTTCTCGT
TCAGCTTTCTTGTACAAAGTGGTTGATGGGGATCCGAATTCGAGCTCGAGGTCGACGGTATCGATAAGCT
TGATATCGAATTCCTGCAGCCCGGGCAGGGATCCACTAGTTCTAGAATTCGAGCTCCCGGGTACTCGAGG
TCGACATGCCCGCCGTGACCGTCGAGAACCCGCTGACGCTGCCCCGCGTATCCGCACCCGCCGACGCCGT
CGCACGTCCCGTGCTCACCGTGACCACCGCGCCCAGCGGTTTCGAGGGCGAGGGCTTCCCGGTGCGCCGC
GCGTTCGCCGGGATCAACTACCGCCACCTCGACCCGTTCATCATGATGGACCAGATGGGTGAGGTGGAGT
ACGCGCCCGGGGAGCCCAAGGGCACGCCCTGGCACCCGCACCGCGGCTTCGAGACCGTGACCTACATCGT
C
