>Addgene plasmid #30325 | pDEST-attB | addgene partial sequence | sequence record 74512 | CAT-R 5'-GCAACTGACTGAAATGCCTC-3'
GGTATATCCAGTGATTTTTTTCTCCATTTTAGCTTCCTTAGCTCCTGAAAATCTCGACGGATCCTAACTC
AAAATCCACACATTATACGAGCCGGAAGCATAAAGTGTAAAGCCTGGGGTGCCTAATGCGGCCGCCATAG
TGACTGGATATGTTGTGTTTTACAGTATTATGTAGTCTGTTTTTTATGCAAAATCTAATTTAATATATTG
ATATTTATATCATTTTACGTTTCTCGTTCAGCTTTTTTGTACAAACTTGTTGATGGGGCCCGGTACCGAG
CTCGAATTCACTGGCCGTCGTTTTACAACGTCGTGACTGGGAAAACCCTGGCGTTACCCAACTTAATCGC
CTTGCAGCACATCCCCCTTTCGCCAGCTGGCGTAATAGCGAAGAGGCCCGCACCGATCGCCCTTCCCAAC
AGTTGCGCAGCCTGAATGGCGAATGGAAATTGTAAGCGTTAATATTTTGTTAAAATTCGCGTTAAATTTT
TGTTAAATCAGCTCATTTTTTAACCAATAGGCCGAAATCGGCAAAATCCCTTATAAATCAAAAGAATAGA
CCGAGATAGGGT
[37 nt withheld, positions 573-609]
AAAGAACGTGGACTCCAACGTCAAAGG
[49 nt withheld, positions 637-685]
T
[48 nt withheld, positions 687-734]
